Addgene plasmid #107580: AICSDP-42:AAVS1-mTagRFPT-CAAX
Purpose: Homology arms, promoter and linker-mTagRFPT-CAAX sequence for internal insertion of CAGGS-driven mTagRFPT-CAAX at the AAVS1 safe harbor location in human cells
Depositing lab: Allen Institute for Cell Science. Depositing organization: Allen Institute.
Backbone
  Vector backbone: pUC57
  Vector type: Mammalian Expression, CRISPR ; Donor Template
Growth in bacteria
  Bacterial resistance: Ampicillin, 100 μg/mL
  Growth temperature: 37°C
  Growth strain: DH5alpha
  Copy number: High Copy
Gene/Insert
  Gene/Insert name: AAVS1 Homology Arms with CAGGS-driven mTagRFPT-CAAX (alt name: AAVS1)
  Species: H. sapiens (human)
  Insert size (bp): 5959
  Mutation: homology arms contain point mutations to disrupt crRNA binding sites used
  Entrez Gene: AAVS1 (a.k.a. AAV)
  Cloning method: Unknown
Terms and licenses: Academic/Nonprofit Terms; Industry Terms
Depositor comments: This plasmid has been used with locus-specific CRISPR/Cas9 to insert a CAGGS-mTagRFPT-CAAX at the AAVS1 safe harbor locus in WTC human induced pluripotent stem cells by the Allen Institute for Cell Science. After insertion of the reporter using this donor template plasmid and CRISPR/Cas9 reagents, transfected cells may exhibit varying intensity levels of fluorescence, likely due to editing precision. To obtain cells of uniform intensity levels, see our protocol for fluorescence-assisted cell sorting and subcloning of transfected cells (https://www.allencell.org/instructional-videos-and-tutorials-for-cell-methods.html) Further, we recommend PCR-based assays for identifying precisely edited clones as previously described (https://www.molbiolcell.org/doi/abs/10.1091/mbc.e17-03-0209) For more information on the entire plasmid collection, please see https://www.addgene.org/allen-institute-cell-science/ .
How to cite: AICSDP-42:AAVS1-mTagRFPT-CAAX was a gift from Allen Institute for Cell Science (Addgene plasmid # 107580 ; http://n2t.net/addgene:107580 ; RRID:Addgene_107580)
