[The description below was written by a language model from this plasmid's Addgene catalogue record and pLannotate feature annotations shown in this document.]
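Description:
AICSDP-42:AAVS1-mTagRFPT-CAAX is a CRISPR/Cas9 homology-directed repair donor template built on the pUC57 backbone. It is designed to place a constitutively expressed membrane-targeted red fluorescent reporter at the AAVS1 safe harbor locus, which lies in intron 1 of human PPP1R12C. The plasmid is propagated in E. coli as a high-copy vector through its ColE1/pUC-type origin and is selected with ampicillin via the β-lactamase gene. Remnants of lac promoter/operator, lacZα and other cloning-vector sequences flank the insert and play no evident role in its function.

The roughly 6 kb insert is bounded by left and right AAVS1 homology arms. According to the record, these arms carry point mutations that disrupt the crRNA binding sites, so the donor and the edited allele should not be cut by Cas9. Just inside the left arm, the feature table shows a splice acceptor followed by a puromycin N-acetyltransferase coding sequence and a bGH polyadenylation signal. This looks like a promoterless gene-trap arrangement that would depend on transcription from the host locus after correct integration, although the catalogue entry does not mention puromycin selection.

Downstream lies the CAGGS promoter, made up of the CMV enhancer, the chicken β-actin promoter and a chimeric β-actin/β-globin intron. It drives TagRFP-T joined through a short linker to a K-Ras-derived C-terminal fragment that supplies the CAAX prenylation motif directing the protein to the plasma membrane, and the unit ends with a rabbit β-globin poly(A) signal.

The depositor used this donor with locus-specific Cas9 reagents to label membranes in WTC human induced pluripotent stem cells. They note that fluorescence intensity can vary between edited cells, so sorting, subcloning and PCR-based screening are advised to obtain precisely edited clones.
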