Features (pLannotate 1.2.2; 28 found; start..end, strand, type, name):
    149..1166    +  intron         chimeric intron: chimera between introns from chicken β-actin and rabbit β-globin
   1164..1220    +  CDS            HBB (fragment): HBB_LEPEU - Experimental evidence at protein level: Swiss-Prot protein existence level 1. Involved in oxygen transport from the lung to the various peripheral tissues. From Lepus europaeus (European hare).
   1228..1959    +  CDS            TagRFP-T: TagRFP-T is a basic (constitutively fluorescent) red fluorescent protein published in 2008, derived from Entacmaea quadricolor. It has low acid sensitivity.
   1960..1994    +  misc_feature   MCS (fragment): multiple cloning site
   1995..2058    +  CDS            K-Ras (fragment): human small GTPase proto-oncoprotein
   2062..2142    +  CDS            HBB (fragment): HBB_PONPY - Experimental evidence at transcript level: Swiss-Prot protein existence level 2. Involved in oxygen transport from the lung to the various peripheral tissues. From Pongo pygmaeus (Bornean orangutan).
   2213..2268    +  polyA_signal   β-globin poly(A) signal: rabbit β-globin polyadenylation signal (Gil and Proudfoot, 1987)
   2653..2669    -  protein_bind   lac operator: The lac repressor binds to the lac operator to inhibit transcription in E. coli. This inhibition can be relieved by adding lactose or isopropyl-β-D-thiogalactopyranoside (IPTG). lac repressor encoded by lacI
   2677..2707    -  promoter       lac promoter: promoter for the E. coli lac operon
   2722..2743    -  protein_bind   CAP binding site: CAP binding activates transcription in the presence of cAMP. E. coli catabolite activator protein
   2756..2795    -  CDS            lacI (fragment): lac repressor; lacI; The lac repressor binds to the lac operator to inhibit transcription in E. coli. This inhibition can be relieved by adding lactose or isopropyl-β-D-thiogalactopyranoside (IPTG).
   2817..3653    +  misc_feature   HA-R: right homology arm from the adeno-associated virus integration site (AAVS1) within intron 1 of the human PPP1R12C gene
   3671..3828    +  CDS            lacZα (fragment): LacZα fragment of β-galactosidase; lacZ fragment
   3834..3933    -  misc_feature   bom (fragment): basis of mobility region from pBR322
   4035..4070    -  CDS            rop (fragment): Rop protein, which maintains plasmids at low copy number; rop
   4165..4269    +  promoter       AmpR promoter: bla
   4270..5130    +  CDS            AmpR: β-lactamase; bla; confers resistance to ampicillin, carbenicillin, and related antibiotics
   5301..5889    +  rep_origin     ori: high-copy-number ColE1/pMB1/pBR322/pUC origin of replication
   6072..6164    +  CDS            lacI (fragment): lac repressor; lacI; The lac repressor binds to the lac operator to inhibit transcription in E. coli. This inhibition can be relieved by adding lactose or isopropyl-β-D-thiogalactopyranoside (IPTG).
   6177..6198    +  protein_bind   CAP binding site: CAP binding activates transcription in the presence of cAMP. E. coli catabolite activator protein
   6213..6243    +  promoter       lac promoter: promoter for the E. coli lac operon
   6251..6267    +  protein_bind   lac operator: The lac repressor binds to the lac operator to inhibit transcription in E. coli. This inhibition can be relieved by adding lactose or isopropyl-β-D-thiogalactopyranoside (IPTG). lac repressor encoded by lacI
   6512..7013    +  misc_feature   HA-L: left homology arm from the adeno-associated virus integration site (AAVS1) within intron 1 of the human PPP1R12C gene
   7140..7165    +  misc_feature   SA: splice acceptor site
   7252..7851    +  CDS            PuroR: puromycin N-acetyltransferase; pac from Streptomyces alboniger; confers resistance to puromycin
   7889..8113    +  polyA_signal   bGH poly(A) signal: bovine growth hormone polyadenylation signal
   8119..8498    +  enhancer       CMV enhancer: human cytomegalovirus immediate early enhancer
   8500..147     +  promoter       chicken β-actin promoter (across the origin): No description available
>Addgene plasmid #107580 | AICSDP-42:AAVS1-mTagRFPT-CAAX | addgene full sequence | sequence record 208159 | Addgene NGS Result
GGCGGGGCGGGGCGGGGCGAGGGGCGGGGCGGGGCGAGGCGGAGAGGTGCGGCGGCAGCCAATCAGAGCG
GCGCGCTCCGAAAGTTTCCTTTTATGGCGAGGCGGCGGCGGCGGCGGCCCTATAAAAAGCGAAGCGCGCG
GCGGGCGGGGAGTCGCTGCGACGCTGCCTTCGCCCCGTGCCCCGCTCCGCCGCCGCCTCGCGCCGCCCGC
CCCGGCTCTGACTGACCGCGTTACTCCCACAGGTGAGCGGGCGGGACGGCCCTTCTCCTCCGGGCTGTAA
TTAGCGCTTGGTTTAATGACGGCTTGTTTCTTTTCTGTGGCTGCGTGAAAGCCTTGAGGGGCTCCGGGAG
GGCCCTTTGTGCGGGGGGAGCGGCTCGGGGGGTGCGTGCGTGTGTGTGTGCGTGGGGAGCGCCGCGTGCG
GCTCCGCGCTGCCCGGCGGCTGTGAGCGCTGCGGGCGCGGCGCGGGGCTTTGTGCGCTCCGCAGTGTGCG
CGAGGGGAGCGCGGCCGGGGGCGGTGCCCCGCGGTGCGGGGGGGGCTGCGAGGGGAACAAAGGCTGCGTG
CGGGGTGTGTGCGTGGGGGGGTGAGCAGGGGGTGTGGGCGCGTCGGTCGGGCTGCAACCCCCCCTGCACC
CCCCTCCCCGAGTTGCTGAGCACGGCCCGGCTTCGGGTGCGGGGCTCCGTACGGGGCGTGGCGCGGGGCT
CGCCGTGCCGGGCGGGGGGTGGCGGCAGGTGGGGGTGCCGGGCGGGGCGGGGCCGCCTCGGGCCGGGGAG
GGCTCGGGGGAGGGGCGCGGCGGCCCCCGGAGCGCCGGCGGCTGTCGAGGCGCGGCGAGCCGCAGCCATT
GCCTTTTATGGTAATCGTGCGAGAGGGCGCAGGGACTTCCTTTGTCCCAAATCTGTGCGGAGCCGAAATC
TGGGAGGCGCCGCCGCACCCCCTCTAGCGGGCGCGGGGCGAAGCGGTGCGGCGCCGGCAGGAAGGAAATG
GGCGGGGAGGGCCTTCGTGCGTCGCCGCGCCGCCGTCCCCTTCTCCCTCTCCAGCCTCGGGGCTGTCCGC
GGGGGGACGGCTGCCTTCGGGGGGGACGGGGCAGGGCGGGGTTCGGCTTCTGGCGTGTGACCGGCGGCTC
TAGAGCCTCTGCTAACCATGTTCATGCCTTCTTCTTTTTCCTACAGCTCCTGGGCAACGTGCTGGTTATT
GTGCTGTCTCATCATTTTGGCAAAGAATTCCGCCACCATGGTGTCTAAGGGCGAAGAGCTGATTAAGGAG
AACATGCACATGAAGCTGTACATGGAGGGCACCGTGAACAACCACCACTTCAAGTGCACATCCGAGGGCG
AAGGCAAGCCCTACGAGGGCACCCAGACCATGAGAATCAAGGTGGTCGAGGGCGGCCCTCTCCCCTTCGC
CTTCGACATCCTGGCTACCAGCTTCATGTACGGCAGCAGAACCTTCATCAACCACACCCAGGGCATCCCC
GATTTCTTTAAGCAGTCCTTCCCTGAGGGCTTCACATGGGAGAGAGTCACCACATACGAAGACGGGGGCG
TGCTGACCGCTACCCAGGACACCAGCCTCCAGGACGGCTGCCTCATCTACAACGTCAAGATCAGAGGGGT
GAACTTCCCATCCAACGGCCCTGTGATGCAGAAGAAAACACTCGGCTGGGAGGCCAACACCGAGATGCTG
TACCCCGCTGACGGCGGCCTGGAAGGCAGAACCGACATGGCCCTGAAGCTCGTGGGCGGGGGCCACCTGA
TCTGCAACTTCAAGACCACATACAGATCCAAGAAACCCGCTAAGAACCTCAAGATGCCCGGCGTCTACTA
TGTGGACCACAGACTGGAAAGAATCAAGGAGGCCGACAAAGAGACCTACGTCGAGCAGCACGAGGTGGCT
GTGGCCAGATACTGCGACCTCCCTAGCAAACTGGGGCACAAACTTAATGGCATGGACGAGCTGTACAAGT
CCGGACTCAGATCTCGAGCTCAAGCTTCGAATTCAAAGATGAGCAAAGATGGTAAAAAGAAGAAAAAGAA
GTCAAAGACAAAGTGTGTAATTATGTAAACGCGTGAATTCACTCCTCAGGTGCAGGCTGCCTATCAGAAG
GTGGTGGCTGGTGTGGCCAATGCCCTGGCTCACAAATACCACTGAGATCTTTTTCCCTCTGCCAAAAATT
ATGGGGACATCATGAAGCCCCTTGAGCATCTGACTTCTGGCTAATAAAGGAAATTTATTTTCATTGCAAT
AGTGTGTTGGAATTTTTTGTGTCTCTCACTCGGAAGGACATATGGGAGGGCAAATCATTTAAAACATCAG
AATGAGTATTTGGTTTAGAGTTTGGCAACATATGCCCATATGCTGGCTGCCATGAACAAAGGTTGGCTAT
AAAGAGGTCATCAGTATATGAAACAGCCCCCTGCTGTCCATTCCTTATTCCATAGAAAAGCCTTGACTTG
AGGTTAGATTTTTTTTATATTTTGTTTTGTGTTATTTTTTTCTTTAACATCCCTAAAATTTTCCTTACAT
GTTTTACTAGCCAGATTTTTCCTCCTCTCCTGACTACTCCCAGTCATAGCTGTCCCTCTTCTCTTATGGA
GATCCCTCGACCTGCAGCCCAAGCTTGGCGTAATCATGGTCATAGCTGTTTCCTGTGTGAAATTGTTATC
CGCTCACAATTCCACACAACATACGAGCCGGAAGCATAAAGTGTAAAGCCTGGGGTGCCTAATGAGTGAG
CTAACTCACATTAATTGCGTTGCGCTCACTGCCCGCTTTCCAGTCGGGAAACCTGTCGTGCCAGCGGATC
GACAGTACTAAGCTTTACTAGGGACAGGATTGGTGACAGAAAAGCCCCATCCTTAGGCCTCCTCCTTCCT
AGTCTCCTGATATTGGGTCTAACCCCCACCTCCTGTTAGGCAGATTCCTTATCTGGTGACACACCCCCAT
TTCCTGGAGCCATCTCTCTCCTTGCCAGAACCTCTAAGGTTTGCTTACGATGGAGCCAGAGAGGATCCTG
GGAGGGAGAGCTTGGCAGGGGGTGGGAGGGAAGGGGGGGATGCGTGACCTGCCCGGTTCTCAGTGGCCAC
CCTGCGCTACCCTCTCCCAGAACCTGAGCTGCTCTGACGCGGCTGTCTGGTGCGTTTCACTGATCCTGGT
GCTGCAGCTTCCTTACACTTCCCAAGAGGAGAAGCAGTTTGGAAAAACAAAATCAGAATAAGTTGGTCCT
GAGTTCTAACTTTGGCTCTTCACCTTTCTAGTCCCCAATTTATATTGTTCCTCCGTGCGTCAGTTTTACC
TGTGAGATAAGGCCAGTAGCCAGCCCCGTCCTGGCAGGGCTGTGGTGAGGAGGGGGGTGTCCGTGTGGAA
AACTCCCTTTGTGAGAATGGTGCGTCCTAGGTGTTCACCAGGTCGTGGCCGCCTCTACTCCCTTTCTCTT
TCTCCATCCTTCTTTCCTTAAAGAGTCCCCAGTGCTATCTGGGACATATTCCTCCGCCCAGAGCAGGGTC
CCGCTTCCCTAAGGCCCTGCTCTGGGCTTCTGGGTTTGAGTCCTTGGCAAGCCCAGGAGAGGCGCTCAGG
CTTCCCTGTCCCCCTTCCTCGTCCACCATCTCATGCCCCTGGCTCTCCTGCCCCTTCCCTACAGGGGTTC
CTGGCTCTGCTCTATCCCAATGGCGCGTCAATTCACTGGCCGTCGTTTTACAACGTCGTGACTGGGAAAA
CCCTGGCGTTACCCAACTTAATCGCCTTGCAGCACATCCCCCTTTCGCCAGCTGGCGTAATAGCGAAGAG
GCCCGCACCGATCGCCCTTCCCAACAGTTGCGCAGCCTGAATGGCGAATGGCGCCTGATGCGGTATTTTC
TCCTTACGCATCTGTGCGGTATTTCACACCGCATATGGTGCACTCTCAGTACAATCTGCTCTGATGCCGC
ATAGTTAAGCCAGCCCCGACACCCGCCAACACCCGCTGACGCGCCCTGACGGGCTTGTCTGCTCCCGGCA
TCCGCTTACAGACAAGCTGTGACCGTCTCCGGGAGCTGCATGTGTCAGAGGTTTTCACCGTCATCACCGA
AACGCGCGAGACGAAAGGGCCTCGTGATACGCCTATTTTTATAGGTTAATGTCATGATAATAATGGTTTC
TTAGACGTCAGGTGGCACTTTTCGGGGAAATGTGCGCGGAACCCCTATTTGTTTATTTTTCTAAATACAT
TCAAATATGTATCCGCTCATGAGACAATAACCCTGATAAATGCTTCAATAATATTGAAAAAGGAAGAGTA
TGAGTATTCAACATTTCCGTGTCGCCCTTATTCCCTTTTTTGCGGCATTTTGCCTTCCTGTTTTTGCTCA
CCCAGAAACGCTGGTGAAAGTAAAAGATGCTGAAGATCAGTTGGGTGCACGAGTGGGTTACATCGAACTG
GATCTCAACAGCGGTAAGATCCTTGAGAGTTTTCGCCCCGAAGAACGTTTTCCAATGATGAGCACTTTTA
AAGTTCTGCTATGTGGCGCGGTATTATCCCGTATTGACGCCGGGCAAGAGCAACTCGGTCGCCGCATACA
CTATTCTCAGAATGACTTGGTTGAGTACTCACCAGTCACAGAAAAGCATCTTACGGATGGCATGACAGTA
AGAGAATTATGCAGTGCTGCCATAACCATGAGTGATAACACTGCGGCCAACTTACTTCTGACAACGATCG
GAGGACCGAAGGAGCTAACCGCTTTTTTGCACAACATGGGGGATCATGTAACTCGCCTTGATCGTTGGGA
ACCGGAGCTGAATGAAGCCATACCAAACGACGAGCGTGACACCACGATGCCTGTAGCAATGGCAACAACG
TTGCGCAAACTATTAACTGGCGAACTACTTACTCTAGCTTCCCGGCAACAATTAATAGACTGGATGGAGG
CGGATAAAGTTGCAGGACCACTTCTGCGCTCGGCCCTTCCGGCTGGCTGGTTTATTGCTGATAAATCTGG
AGCCGGTGAGCGTGGGTCTCGCGGTATCATTGCAGCACTGGGGCCAGATGGTAAGCCCTCCCGTATCGTA
GTTATCTACACGACGGGGAGTCAGGCAACTATGGATGAACGAAATAGACAGATCGCTGAGATAGGTGCCT
CACTGATTAAGCATTGGTAACTGTCAGACCAAGTTTACTCATATATACTTTAGATTGATTTAAAACTTCA
TTTTTAATTTAAAAGGATCTAGGTGAAGATCCTTTTTGATAATCTCATGACCAAAATCCCTTAACGTGAG
TTTTCGTTCCACTGAGCGTCAGACCCCGTAGAAAAGATCAAAGGATCTTCTTGAGATCCTTTTTTTCTGC
GCGTAATCTGCTGCTTGCAAACAAAAAAACCACCGCTACCAGCGGTGGTTTGTTTGCCGGATCAAGAGCT
ACCAACTCTTTTTCCGAAGGTAACTGGCTTCAGCAGAGCGCAGATACCAAATACTGTTCTTCTAGTGTAG
CCGTAGTTAGGCCACCACTTCAAGAACTCTGTAGCACCGCCTACATACCTCGCTCTGCTAATCCTGTTAC
CAGTGGCTGCTGCCAGTGGCGATAAGTCGTGTCTTACCGGGTTGGACTCAAGACGATAGTTACCGGATAA
GGCGCAGCGGTCGGGCTGAACGGGGGGTTCGTGCACACAGCCCAGCTTGGAGCGAACGACCTACACCGAA
CTGAGATACCTACAGCGTGAGCTATGAGAAAGCGCCACGCTTCCCGAAGGGAGAAAGGCGGACAGGTATC
CGGTAAGCGGCAGGGTCGGAACAGGAGAGCGCACGAGGGAGCTTCCAGGGGGAAACGCCTGGTATCTTTA
TAGTCCTGTCGGGTTTCGCCACCTCTGACTTGAGCGTCGATTTTTGTGATGCTCGTCAGGGGGGCGGAGC
CTATGGAAAAACGCCAGCAACGCGGCCTTTTTACGGTTCCTGGCCTTTTGCTGGCCTTTTGCTCACATGT
TCTTTCCTGCGTTATCCCCTGATTCTGTGGATAACCGTATTACCGCCTTTGAGTGAGCTGATACCGCTCG
CCGCAGCCGAACGACCGAGCGCAGCGAGTCAGTGAGCGAGGAAGCGGAAGAGCGCCCAATACGCAAACCG
CCTCTCCCCGCGCGTTGGCCGATTCATTAATGCAGCTGGCACGACAGGTTTCCCGACTGGAAAGCGGGCA
GTGAGCGCAACGCAATTAATGTGAGTTAGCTCACTCATTAGGCACCCCAGGCTTTACACTTTATGCTTCC
GGCTCGTATGTTGTGTGGAATTGTGAGCGGATAACAATTTCACACAGGAAACAGCTATGACCATGATTAC
GCCAAGCTCGGCGCGTATTGGGATCCCTTTGCTTTCTCTGACCAGCATTCTCTCCCCTGGGCCTGTGCCG
CTTTCTGTCTGCAGCTTGTGGCCTGGGTCACCTCTACGGCTGGCCCAGATCCTTCCCTGCCGCCTCCTTC
AGGTTCCGTCTTCCTCCACTCCCTCTTCCCCTTGCTCTCTGCTGTGTTGCTGCCCAAGGATGCTCTTTCC
GGAGCACTTCCTTCTCGGCGCTGCACCACGTGATGTCCTCTGAGCGGATCCTCCCCGTGTCTGGGTCCTC
TCCGGGCATCTCTCCTCCCTCACCCAACCCCATGCCGTCTTCACTCGCTGGGTTCCCTTTTCCTTCTCCT
TCTGGGGCCTGTGCCATCTCTCGTTTCTTAGGATGGCCTTCTCCGACGGATGTCTCCCTTGCGTCCCGCC
TCCCCTTCTTGTAGGCCTGCATCATCACCGTTTTTCTGGACAACCCCAAAGTACCCCGTCTCCCTGGCTT
TAGCCACCTCTCCATCCTCTTGCTTTCTTTGCCTGGACACCCCGTTCTCCTGTGGATTCGGGTCACCTCT
CACTCCTTTCATTTGGGCAGCTCCCCTACCCCCCTTACCTCTCTAGTCTGTGCTAGCTCTTCCAGCCCCC
TGTCATGGCATCTTCCAGGGGTCCGAGAGCTCAGCTAGTCTTCTTCCTCCAACCCGGGCCCCTATGTCCA
CTTCAGGACAGCATGTTTGCTGCCTCCAGGGATCCTGTGTCCCCGAGCTGGGACCACCTTATATTCCCAG
GGCCGGTTAATGTGGCTCTGGTTCTGGGTACTTTTATCTGTCCCCTCCACCCCACAGTGGGCCAAGCTTC
TGACCTCTTCTCTTCCTCCCACAGGGCCTCGAGAGATCTGGCAGCGGAGAGGGCAGAGGAAGTCTTCTAA
CATGCGGTGACGTGGAGGAGAATCCCGGCCCTAGGCTCGAGATGACCGAGTACAAGCCCACGGTGCGCCT
CGCCACCCGCGACGACGTCCCCAGGGCCGTACGCACCCTCGCCGCCGCGTTCGCCGACTACCCCGCCACG
CGCCACACCGTCGATCCGGACCGCCACATCGAGCGGGTCACCGAGCTGCAAGAACTCTTCCTCACGCGCG
TCGGGCTCGACATCGGCAAGGTGTGGGTCGCGGACGACGGCGCCGCGGTGGCGGTCTGGACCACGCCGGA
GAGCGTCGAAGCGGGGGCGGTGTTCGCCGAGATCGGCCCGCGCATGGCCGAGTTGAGCGGTTCCCGGCTG
GCCGCGCAGCAACAGATGGAAGGCCTCCTGGCGCCGCACCGGCCCAAGGAGCCCGCGTGGTTCCTGGCCA
CCGTCGGCGTCTCGCCCGACCACCAGGGCAAGGGTCTGGGCAGCGCCGTCGTGCTCCCCGGAGTGGAGGC
GGCCGAGCGCGCCGGGGTGCCCGCCTTCCTGGAGACCTCCGCGCCCCGCAACCTCCCCTTCTACGAGCGG
CTCGGCTTCACCGTCACCGCCGACGTCGAGGTGCCCGAAGGACCGCGCACCTGGTGCATGACCCGCAAGC
CCGGTGCCTGATCTAGAGGGCCCGTTTAAACCCGCTGATCAGCCTCGACTGTGCCTTCTAGTTGCCAGCC
ATCTGTTGTTTGCCCCTCCCCCGTGCCTTCCTTGACCCTGGAAGGTGCCACTCCCACTGTCCTTTCCTAA
TAAAATGAGGAAATTGCATCGCATTGTCTGAGTAGGTGTCATTCTATTCTGGGGGGTGGGGTGGGGCAGG
ACAGCAAGGGGGAGGATTGGGAAGACAATAGCAGGCATGCTGGGGATGCGGTGGGCTCTATGGGTCTCGA
CATTGATTATTGACTAGTTATTAATAGTAATCAATTACGGGGTCATTAGTTCATAGCCCATATATGGAGT
TCCGCGTTACATAACTTACGGTAAATGGCCCGCCTGGCTGACCGCCCAACGACCCCCGCCCATTGACGTC
AATAATGACGTATGTTCCCATAGTAACGCCAATAGGGACTTTCCATTGACGTCAATGGGTGGAGTATTTA
CGGTAAACTGCCCACTTGGCAGTACATCAAGTGTATCATATGCCAAGTACGCCCCCTATTGACGTCAATG
ACGGTAAATGGCCCGCCTGGCATTATGCCCAGTACATGACCTTATGGGACTTTCCTACTTGGCAGTACAT
CTACGTATTAGTCATCGCTATTACCATGGTCGAGGTGAGCCCCACGTTCTGCTTCACTCTCCCCATCTCC
CCCCCCTCCCCACCCCCAATTTTGTATTTATTTATTTTTTAATTATTTTGTGCAGCGATGGGGGCGGGGG
GGGGGGGGGGGCGCGCCC
