>Addgene plasmid #107580 | AICSDP-42:AAVS1-mTagRFPT-CAAX | depositor partial sequence | sequence record 202850 | AAVS1 Homology Arms and CAGGS:mTagRFPT-CAAX
CCCTTTGCTTTCTCTGACCAGCATTCTCTCCCCTGGGCCTGTGCCGCTTTCTGTCTGCAGCTTGTGGCCT
GGGTCACCTCTACGGCTGGCCCAGATCCTTCCCTGCCGCCTCCTTCAGGTTCCGTCTTCCTCCACTCCCT
CTTCCCCTTGCTCTCTGCTGTGTTGCTGCCCAAGGATGCTCTTTCCGGAGCACTTCCTTCTCGGCGCTGC
ACCACGTGATGTCCTCTGAGCGGATCCTCCCCGTGTCTGGGTCCTCTCCGGGCATCTCTCCTCCCTCACC
CAACCCCATGCCGTCTTCACTCGCTGGGTTCCCTTTTCCTTCTCCTTCTGGGGCCTGTGCCATCTCTCGT
TTCTTAGGATGGCCTTCTCCGACGGATGTCTCCCTTGCGTCCCGCCTCCCCTTCTTGTAGGCCTGCATCA
TCACCGTTTTTCTGGACAACCCCAAAGTACCCCGTCTCCCTGGCTTTAGCCACCTCTCCATCCTCTTGCT
TTCTTTGCCTGGACACCCCGTTCTCCTGTGGATTCGGGTCACCTCTCACTCCTTTCATTTGGGCAGCTCC
CCTACCCCCCTTACCTCTCTAGTCTGTGCTAGCTCTTCCAGCCCCCTGTCATGGCATCTTCCAGGGGTCC
GAGAGCTCAGCTAGTCTTCTTCCTCCAACCCGGGCCCCTATGTCCACTTCAGGACAGCATGTTTGCTGCC
TCCAGGGATCCTGTGTCCCCGAGCTGGGACCACCTTATATTCCCAGGGCCGGTTAATGTGGCTCTGGTTC
TGGGTACTTTTATCTGTCCCCTCCACCCCACAGTGGGCCAAGCTTCTGACCTCTTCTCTTCCTCCCACAG
GGCCTCGAGAGATCTGGCAGCGGAGAGGGCAGAGGAAGTCTTCTAACATGCGGTGACGTGGAGGAGAATC
CCGGCCCTAGGCTCGAGATGACCGAGTACAAGCCCACGGTGCGCCTCGCCACCCGCGACGACGTCCCCAG
GGCCGTACGCACCCTCGCCGCCGCGTTCGCCGACTACCCCGCCACGCGCCACACCGTCGATCCGGACCGC
CACATCGAGCGGGTCACCGAGCTGCAAGAACTCTTCCTCACGCGCGTCGGGCTCGACATCGGCAAGGTGT
GGGTCGCGGACGACGGCGCCGCGGTGGCGGTCTGGACCACGCCGGAGAGCGTCGAAGCGGGGGCGGTGTT
CGCCGAGATCGGCCCGCGCATGGCCGAGTTGAGCGGTTCCCGGCTGGCCGCGCAGCAACAGATGGAAGGC
CTCCTGGCGCCGCACCGGCCCAAGGAGCCCGCGTGGTTCCTGGCCACCGTCGGCGTCTCGCCCGACCACC
AGGGCAAGGGTCTGGGCAGCGCCGTCGTGCTCCCCGGAGTGGAGGCGGCCGAGCGCGCCGGGGTGCCCGC
CTTCCTGGAGACCTCCGCGCCCCGCAACCTCCCCTTCTACGAGCGGCTCGGCTTCACCGTCACCGCCGAC
GTCGAGGTGCCCGAAGGACCGCGCACCTGGTGCATGACCCGCAAGCCCGGTGCCTGATCTAGAGGGCCCG
TTTAAACCCGCTGATCAGCCTCGACTGTGCCTTCTAGTTGCCAGCCATCTGTTGTTTGCCCCTCCCCCGT
GCCTTCCTTGACCCTGGAAGGTGCCACTCCCACTGTCCTTTCCTAATAAAATGAGGAAATTGCATCGCAT
TGTCTGAGTAGGTGTCATTCTATTCTGGGGGGTGGGGTGGGGCAGGACAGCAAGGGGGAGGATTGGGAAG
ACAATAGCAGGCATGCTGGGGATGCGGTGGGCTCTATGGGTCTCGACATTGATTATTGACTAGTTATTAA
TAGTAATCAATTACGGGGTCATTAGTTCATAGCCCATATATGGAGTTCCGCGTTACATAACTTACGGTAA
ATGGCCCGCCTGGCTGACCGCCCAACGACCCCCGCCCATTGACGTCAATAATGACGTATGTTCCCATAGT
AACGCCAATAGGGACTTTCCATTGACGTCAATGGGTGGAGTATTTACGGTAAACTGCCCACTTGGCAGTA
CATCAAGTGTATCATATGCCAAGTACGCCCCCTATTGACGTCAATGACGGTAAATGGCCCGCCTGGCATT
ATGCCCAGTACATGACCTTATGGGACTTTCCTACTTGGCAGTACATCTACGTATTAGTCATCGCTATTAC
CATGGTCGAGGTGAGCCCCACGTTCTGCTTCACTCTCCCCATCTCCCCCCCCTCCCCACCCCCAATTTTG
TATTTATTTATTTTTTAATTATTTTGTGCAGCGATGGGGGCGGGGGGGGGGGGGGGGCGCGCGCCAGGCG
GGGCGGGGCGGGGCGAGGGGCGGGGCGGGGCGAGGCGGAGAGGTGCGGCGGCAGCCAATCAGAGCGGCGC
GCTCCGAAAGTTTCCTTTTATGGCGAGGCGGCGGCGGCGGCGGCCCTATAAAAAGCGAAGCGCGCGGCGG
GCGGGGAGTCGCTGCGACGCTGCCTTCGCCCCGTGCCCCGCTCCGCCGCCGCCTCGCGCCGCCCGCCCCG
GCTCTGACTGACCGCGTTACTCCCACAGGTGAGCGGGCGGGACGGCCCTTCTCCTCCGGGCTGTAATTAG
CGCTTGGTTTAATGACGGCTTGTTTCTTTTCTGTGGCTGCGTGAAAGCCTTGAGGGGCTCCGGGAGGGCC
CTTTGTGCGGGGGGAGCGGCTCGGGGGGTGCGTGCGTGTGTGTGTGCGTGGGGAGCGCCGCGTGCGGCTC
CGCGCTGCCCGGCGGCTGTGAGCGCTGCGGGCGCGGCGCGGGGCTTTGTGCGCTCCGCAGTGTGCGCGAG
GGGAGCGCGGCCGGGGGCGGTGCCCCGCGGTGCGGGGGGGGCTGCGAGGGGAACAAAGGCTGCGTGCGGG
GTGTGTGCGTGGGGGGGTGAGCAGGGGGTGTGGGCGCGTCGGTCGGGCTGCAACCCCCCCTGCACCCCCC
TCCCCGAGTTGCTGAGCACGGCCCGGCTTCGGGTGCGGGGCTCCGTACGGGGCGTGGCGCGGGGCTCGCC
GTGCCGGGCGGGGGGTGGCGGCAGGTGGGGGTGCCGGGCGGGGCGGGGCCGCCTCGGGCCGGGGAGGGCT
CGGGGGAGGGGCGCGGCGGCCCCCGGAGCGCCGGCGGCTGTCGAGGCGCGGCGAGCCGCAGCCATTGCCT
TTTATGGTAATCGTGCGAGAGGGCGCAGGGACTTCCTTTGTCCCAAATCTGTGCGGAGCCGAAATCTGGG
AGGCGCCGCCGCACCCCCTCTAGCGGGCGCGGGGCGAAGCGGTGCGGCGCCGGCAGGAAGGAAATGGGCG
GGGAGGGCCTTCGTGCGTCGCCGCGCCGCCGTCCCCTTCTCCCTCTCCAGCCTCGGGGCTGTCCGCGGGG
GGACGGCTGCCTTCGGGGGGGACGGGGCAGGGCGGGGTTCGGCTTCTGGCGTGTGACCGGCGGCTCTAGA
GCCTCTGCTAACCATGTTCATGCCTTCTTCTTTTTCCTACAGCTCCTGGGCAACGTGCTGGTTATTGTGC
TGTCTCATCATTTTGGCAAAGAATTCCGCCACCATGGTGTCTAAGGGCGAAGAGCTGATTAAGGAGAACA
TGCACATGAAGCTGTACATGGAGGGCACCGTGAACAACCACCACTTCAAGTGCACATCCGAGGGCGAAGG
CAAGCCCTACGAGGGCACCCAGACCATGAGAATCAAGGTGGTCGAGGGCGGCCCTCTCCCCTTCGCCTTC
GACATCCTGGCTACCAGCTTCATGTACGGCAGCAGAACCTTCATCAACCACACCCAGGGCATCCCCGATT
TCTTTAAGCAGTCCTTCCCTGAGGGCTTCACATGGGAGAGAGTCACCACATACGAAGACGGGGGCGTGCT
GACCGCTACCCAGGACACCAGCCTCCAGGACGGCTGCCTCATCTACAACGTCAAGATCAGAGGGGTGAAC
TTCCCATCCAACGGCCCTGTGATGCAGAAGAAAACACTCGGCTGGGAGGCCAACACCGAGATGCTGTACC
CCGCTGACGGCGGCCTGGAAGGCAGAACCGACATGGCCCTGAAGCTCGTGGGCGGGGGCCACCTGATCTG
CAACTTCAAGACCACATACAGATCCAAGAAACCCGCTAAGAACCTCAAGATGCCCGGCGTCTACTATGTG
GACCACAGACTGGAAAGAATCAAGGAGGCCGACAAAGAGACCTACGTCGAGCAGCACGAGGTGGCTGTGG
CCAGATACTGCGACCTCCCTAGCAAACTGGGGCACAAACTTAATGGCATGGACGAGCTGTACAAGTCCGG
ACTCAGATCTCGAGCTCAAGCTTCGAATTCAAAGATGAGCAAAGATGGTAAAAAGAAGAAAAAGAAGTCA
AAGACAAAGTGTGTAATTATGTAAACGCGTGAATTCACTCCTCAGGTGCAGGCTGCCTATCAGAAGGTGG
TGGCTGGTGTGGCCAATGCCCTGGCTCACAAATACCACTGAGATCTTTTTCCCTCTGCCAAAAATTATGG
GGACATCATGAAGCCCCTTGAGCATCTGACTTCTGGCTAATAAAGGAAATTTATTTTCATTGCAATAGTG
TGTTGGAATTTTTTGTGTCTCTCACTCGGAAGGACATATGGGAGGGCAAATCATTTAAAACATCAGAATG
AGTATTTGGTTTAGAGTTTGGCAACATATGCCCATATGCTGGCTGCCATGAACAAAGGTTGGCTATAAAG
AGGTCATCAGTATATGAAACAGCCCCCTGCTGTCCATTCCTTATTCCATAGAAAAGCCTTGACTTGAGGT
TAGATTTTTTTTATATTTTGTTTTGTGTTATTTTTTTCTTTAACATCCCTAAAATTTTCCTTACATGTTT
TACTAGCCAGATTTTTCCTCCTCTCCTGACTACTCCCAGTCATAGCTGTCCCTCTTCTCTTATGGAGATC
CCTCGACCTGCAGCCCAAGCTTGGCGTAATCATGGTCATAGCTGTTTCCTGTGTGAAATTGTTATCCGCT
CACAATTCCACACAACATACGAGCCGGAAGCATAAAGTGTAAAGCCTGGGGTGCCTAATGAGTGAGCTAA
CTCACATTAATTGCGTTGCGCTCACTGCCCGCTTTCCAGTCGGGAAACCTGTCGTGCCAGCGGATCGACA
GTACTAAGCTTTACTAGGGACAGGATTGGTGACAGAAAAGCCCCATCCTTAGGCCTCCTCCTTCCTAGTC
TCCTGATATTGGGTCTAACCCCCACCTCCTGTTAGGCAGATTCCTTATCTGGTGACACACCCCCATTTCC
TGGAGCCATCTCTCTCCTTGCCAGAACCTCTAAGGTTTGCTTACGATGGAGCCAGAGAGGATCCTGGGAG
GGAGAGCTTGGCAGGGGGTGGGAGGGAAGGGGGGGATGCGTGACCTGCCCGGTTCTCAGTGGCCACCCTG
CGCTACCCTCTCCCAGAACCTGAGCTGCTCTGACGCGGCTGTCTGGTGCGTTTCACTGATCCTGGTGCTG
CAGCTTCCTTACACTTCCCAAGAGGAGAAGCAGTTTGGAAAAACAAAATCAGAATAAGTTGGTCCTGAGT
TCTAACTTTGGCTCTTCACCTTTCTAGTCCCCAATTTATATTGTTCCTCCGTGCGTCAGTTTTACCTGTG
AGATAAGGCCAGTAGCCAGCCCCGTCCTGGCAGGGCTGTGGTGAGGAGGGGGGTGTCCGTGTGGAAAACT
CCCTTTGTGAGAATGGTGCGTCCTAGGTGTTCACCAGGTCGTGGCCGCCTCTACTCCCTTTCTCTTTCTC
CATCCTTCTTTCCTTAAAGAGTCCCCAGTGCTATCTGGGACATATTCCTCCGCCCAGAGCAGGGTCCCGC
TTCCCTAAGGCCCTGCTCTGGGCTTCTGGGTTTGAGTCCTTGGCAAGCCCAGGAGAGGCGCTCAGGCTTC
CCTGTCCCCCTTCCTCGTCCACCATCTCATGCCCCTGGCTCTCCTGCCCCTTCCCTACAGGGGTTCCTGG
CTCTGCTCT
